>Addgene plasmid #66313 | GPR125-Tango | depositor partial sequence | sequence record 113239 | empty Tango
GACGGATCGGGAGATCTCCCGATCCCCTATGGTGCACTCTCAGTACAATCTGCTCTGATGCCGCATAGTT
AAGCCAGTATCTGCTCCCTGCTTGTGTGTTGGAGGTCGCTGAGTAGTGCGCGAGCAAAATTTAAGCTACA
ACAAGGCAAGGCTTGACCGACAATTGCATGAAGAATCTGCTTAGGGTTAGGCGTTTTGCGCTGCTTCGCG
ATGTACGGGCCAGATATACGCGTTGACATTGATTATTGACTAGTTATTAATAGTAATCAATTACGGGGTC
ATTAGTTCATAGCCCATATATGGAGTTCCGCGTTACATAACTTACGGTAAATGGCCCGCCTGGCTGACCG
CCCAACGACCCCCGCCCATTGACGTCAATAATGACGTATGTTCCCATAGTAACGCCAATAGGGACTTTCC
ATTGACGTCAATGGGTGGAGTATTTACGGTAAACTGCCCACTTGGCAGTACATCAAGTGTATCATATGCC
AAGTACGCCCCCTATTGACGTCAATGACGGTAAATGGCCCGCCTGGCATTATGCCCAGTACATGACCTTA
TGGGACTTTCCTACTTGGCAGTACATCTACGTATTAGTCATCGCTATTACCATGGTGATGCGGTTTTGGC
AGTACATCAATGGGCGTGGATAGCGGTTTGACTCACGGGGATTTCCAAGTCTCCACCCCATTGACGTCAA
TGGGAGTTTGTTTTGGCACCAAAATCAACGGGACTTTCCAAAATGTCGTAACAACTCCGCCCCATTGACG
CAAATGGGCGGTAGGCGTGTACGGTGGGAGGTCTATATAAGCAGAGCTCTCTGGCTAACTAGAGAACCCA
CTGCTTACTGGCTTATCGAAATTAATACGACTCACTATAGGGAGACCCAAGCTGGCTAGCGTTTAAACTT
AAGCTTGGTACCGAGCTCGGATCCACTAGTCCAGTGTGGTGGAATTCTGCAGATATCCAGCACAGTGGCG
GCCGCGCCACCATGAAGACGATCATCGCCCTGAGCTACATCTTCTGCCTGGTATTCGCCGACTACAAGGA
CGATGATGACGCCAGCATCGATACCGGTGGACGCACCCCACCCAGCCTGGGTCCCCAAGATGAGTCCTGC
ACCACCGCCAGCTCCTCCCTGGCCAAGGACACTTCATCGACCGGTGAGAACCTGTACTTCCAGCTAAGAT
TAGATAAAAGTAAAGTGATTAACAGCGCATTAGAGCTGCTTAATGAGGTCGGAATCGAAGGTTTAACAAC
CCGTAAACTCGCCCAGAAGCTAGGTGTAGAGCAGCCTACATTGTATTGGCATGTAAAAAATAAGCGGGCT
TTGCTCGACGCCTTAGCCATTGAGATGTTAGATAGGCACCATACTCACTTTTGCCCTTTAGAAGGGGAAA
GCTGGCAAGATTTTTTACGTAATAACGCTAAAAGTTTTAGATGTGCTTTACTAAGTCATCGCGATGGAGC
AAAAGTACATTTAGGTACACGGCCTACAGAAAAACAGTATGAAACTCTCGAAAATCAATTAGCCTTTTTA
TGCCAACAAGGTTTTTCACTAGAGAATGCATTATATGCACTCAGCGCTGTGGGGCATTTTACTTTAGGTT
GCGTATTGGAAGATCAAGAGCATCAAGTCGCTAAAGAAGAAAGGGAAACACCTACTACTGATAGTATGCC
GCCATTATTACGACAAGCTATCGAATTATTTGATCACCAAGGTGCAGAGCCAGCCTTCTTATTCGGCCTT
GAATTGATCATATGCGGATTAGAAAAACAACTTAAATGTGAAAGTGGGTCCGCGTACAGCCGCGCGCGTA
CGAAAAACAATTACGGGTCTACCATCGAGGGCCTGCTCGATCTCCCGGACGACGACGCCCCCGAAGAGGC
GGGGCTGGCGGCTCCGCGCCTGTCCTTTCTCCCCGCGGGACACACGCGCAGACTGTCGACGGCCCCCCCG
ACCGATGTCAGCCTGGGGGACGAGCTCCACTTAGACGGCGAGGACGTGGCGATGGCGCATGCCGACGCGC
TAGACGATTTCGATCTGGACATGTTGGGGGACGGGGATTCCCCGGGTCCGGGATTTACCCCCCACGACTC
CGCCCCCTACGGCGCTCTGGATATGGCCGACTTCGAGTTTGAGCAGATGTTTACCGATGCCCTTGGAATT
GACGAGTACGGTGGGTAGCTCGAGTCTAGAGGGCCCGTTTAAACCCGCTGATCAGCCTCGACTGTGCCTT
CTAGTTGCCAGCCATCTGTTGTTTGCCCCTCCCCCGTGCCTTCCTTGACCCTGGAAGGTGCCACTCCCAC
TGTCCTTTCCTAATAAAATGAGGAAATTGCATCGCATTGTCTGAGTAGGTGTCATTCTATTCTGGGGGGT
GGGGTGGGGCAGGACAGCAAGGGGGAGGATTGGGAAGACAATAGCAGGCATGCTGGGGATGCGGTGGGCT
CTATGGCTTCTGAGGCGGAAAGAACCAGCTGGGGCTCTAGGGGGTATCCCC
[124 nt withheld, positions 2502-2625]
C
[91 nt withheld, positions 2627-2717]
A
[49 nt withheld, positions 2719-2767]
CCTTTGACGTTGGAGTCCACGTTCTTT
[37 nt withheld, positions 2795-2831]
ACCCTATCTCGGTCTATTCTTTTGATTTATAAGGGATTTTGCCGATTTCGGCCTATTGGTTAAAAAATGA
GCTGATTTAACAAAAATTTAACGCGAATTAATTCTGTGGAATGTGTGTCAGTTAGGGTGTGGAAAGTCCC
CAGGCTCCCCAGCAGGCAGAAGTATGCAAAGCATGCATCTCAATTAGTCAGCAACCAGGTGTGGAAAGTC
CCCAGGCTCCCCAGCAGGCAGAAGTATGCAAAGCATGCATCTCAATTAGTCAGCAACCATAGTCCCGCCC
CTAACTCCGCCCATCCCGCCCCTAACTCCGCCCAGTTCCGCCCATTCTCCGCCCCATGGCTGACTAATTT
TTTTTATTTATGCAGAGGCCGAGGCCGCCTCTGCCTCTGAGCTATTCCAGAAGTAGTGAGGAGGCTTTTT
TGGAGGCCTAGGCTTTTGCAAAAAGCTCCCGGGAGCTTGTATATCCATTTTCGGATCTGATCAAGAGACA
GGATGAGGATCGTTTCGCATGATTGAACAAGATGGATTGCACGCAGGTTCTCCGGCCGCTTGGGTGGAGA
GGCTATTCGGCTATGACTGGGCACAACAGACAATCGGCTGCTCTGATGCCGCCGTGTTCCGGCTGTCAGC
GCAGGGGCGCCCGGTTCTTTTTGTCAAGACCGACCTGTCCGGTGCCCTGAATGAACTGCAGGACGAGGCA
GCGCGGCTATCGTGGCTGGCCACGACGGGCGTTCCTTGCGCAGCTGTGCTCGACGTTGTCACTGAAGCGG
GAAGGGACTGGCTGCTATTGGGCGAAGTGCCGGGGCAGGATCTCCTGTCATCTCACCTTGCTCCTGCCGA
GAAAGTATCCATCATGGCTGATGCAATGCGGCGGCTGCATACGCTTGATCCGGCTACCTGCCCATTCGAC
CACCAAGCGAAACATCGCATCGAGCGAGCACGTACTCGGATGGAAGCCGGTCTTGTCGATCAGGATGATC
TGGACGAAGAGCATCAGGGGCTCGCGCCAGCCGAACTGTTCGCCAGGCTCAAGGCGCGCATGCCCGACGG
CGAGGATCTCGTCGTGACCCATGGCGATGCCTGCTTGCCGAATATCATGGTGGAAAATGGCCGCTTTTCT
GGATTCATCGACTGTGGCCGGCTGGGTGTGGCGGACCGCTATCAGGACATAGCGTTGGCTACCCGTGATA
TTGCTGAAGAGCTTGGCGGCGAATGGGCTGACCGCTTCCTCGTGCTTTACGGTATCGCCGCTCCCGATTC
GCAGCGCATCGCCTTCTATCGCCTTCTTGACGAGTTCTTCTGAGCGGGACTCTGGGGTTCGAAATGACCG
ACCAAGCGACGCCCAACCTGCCATCACGAGATTTCGATTCCACCGCCGCCTTCTATGAAAGGTTGGGCTT
CGGAATCGTTTTCCGGGACGCCGGCTGGATGATCCTCCAGCGCGGGGATCTCATGCTGGAGTTCTTCGCC
CACCCCAACTTGTTTATTGCAGCTTATAATGGTTACAAATAAAGCAATAGCATCACAAATTTCACAAATA
AAGCATTTTTTTCACTGCATTCTAGTTGTGGTTTGTCCAAACTCATCAATGTATCTTATCATGTCTGTAT
ACCGTCGACCTCTAGCTAGAGCTTGGCGTAATCATGGTCATAGCTGTTTCCTGTGTGAAATTGTTATCCG
CTCACAATTCCACACAACATACGAGCCGGAAGCATAAAGTGTAAAGCCTGGGGTGCCTAATGAGTGAGCT
AACTCACATTAATTGCGTTGCGCTCACTGCCCGCTTTCCAGTCGGGAAACCTGTCGTGCCAGCTGCATTA
ATGAATCGGCCAACGCGCGGGGAGAGGCGGTTTGCGTATTGGGCGCTCTTCCGCTTCCTCGCTCACTGAC
TCGCTGCGCTCGGTCGTTCGGCTGCGGCGAGCGGTATCAGCTCACTCAAAGGCGGTAATACGGTTATCCA
CAGAATCAGGGGATAACGCAGGAAAGAACATGTGAGCAAAAGGCCAGCAAAAGGCCAGGAACCGTAAAAA
GGCCGCGTTGCTGGCGTTTTTCCATAGGCTCCGCCCCCCTGACGAGCATCACAAAAATCGACGCTCAAGT
CAGAGGTGGCGAAACCCGACAGGACTATAAAGATACCAGGCGTTTCCCCCTGGAAGCTCCCTCGTGCGCT
CTCCTGTTCCGACCCTGCCGCTTACCGGATACCTGTCCGCCTTTCTCCCTTCGGGAAGCGTGGCGCTTTC
TCATAGCTCACGCTGTAGGTATCTCAGTTCGGTGTAGGTCGTTCGCTCCAAGCTGGGCTGTGTGCACGAA
CCCCCCGTTCAGCCCGACCGCTGCGCCTTATCCGGTAACTATCGTCTTGAGTCCAACCCGGTAAGACACG
ACTTATCGCCACTGGCAGCAGCCACTGGTAACAGGATTAGCAGAGCGAGGTATGTAGGCGGTGCTACAGA
GTTCTTGAAGTGGTGGCCTAACTACGGCTACACTAGAAGAACAGTATTTGGTATCTGCGCTCTGCTGAAG
CCAGTTACCTTCGGAAAAAGAGTTGGTAGCTCTTGATCCGGCAAACAAACCACCGCTGGTAGCGGTTTTT
TTGTTTGCAAGCAGCAGATTACGCGCAGAAAAAAAGGATCTCAAGAAGATCCTTTGATCTTTTCTACGGG
GTCTGACGCTCAGTGGAACGAAAACTCACGTTAAGGGATTTTGGTCATGAGATTATCAAAAAGGATCTTC
ACCTAGATCCTTTTAAATTAAAAATGAAGTTTTAAATCAATCTAAAGTATATATGAGTAAACTTGGTCTG
ACAGTTACCAATGCTTAATCAGTGAGGCACCTATCTCAGCGATCTGTCTATTTCGTTCATCCATAGTTGC
CTGACTCCCCGTCGTGTAGATAACTACGATACGGGAGGGCTTACCATCTGGCCCCAGTGCTGCAATGATA
CCGCGAGACCCACGCTCACCGGCTCCAGATTTATCAGCAATAAACCAGCCAGCCGGAAGGGCCGAGCGCA
GAAGTGGTCCTGCAACTTTATCCGCCTCCATCCAGTCTATTAATTGTTGCCGGGAAGCTAGAGTAAGTAG
TTCGCCAGTTAATAGTTTGCGCAACGTTGTTGCCATTGCTACAGGCATCGTGGTGTCACGCTCGTCGTTT
GGTATGGCTTCATTCAGCTCCGGTTCCCAACGATCAAGGCGAGTTACATGATCCCCCATGTTGTGCAAAA
AAGCGGTTAGCTCCTTCGGTCCTCCGATCGTTGTCAGAAGTAAGTTGGCCGCAGTGTTATCACTCATGGT
TATGGCAGCACTGCATAATTCTCTTACTGTCATGCCATCCGTAAGATGCTTTTCTGTGACTGGTGAGTAC
TCAACCAAGTCATTCTGAGAATAGTGTATGCGGCGACCGAGTTGCTCTTGCCCGGCGTCAATACGGGATA
ATACCGCGCCACATAGCAGAACTTTAAAAGTGCTCATCATTGGAAAACGTTCTTCGGGGCGAAAACTCTC
AAGGATCTTACCGCTGTTGAGATCCAGTTCGATGTAACCCACTCGTGCACCCAACTGATCTTCAGCATCT
TTTACTTTCACCAGCGTTTCTGGGTGAGCAAAAACAGGAAGGCAAAATGCCGCAAAAAAGGGAATAAGGG
CGACACGGAAATGTTGAATACTCATACTCTTCCTTTTTCAATATTATTGAAGCATTTATCAGGGTTATTG
TCTCATGAGCGGATACATATTTGAATGTATTTAGAAAAATAAACAAATAGGGGTTCCGCGCACATTTCCC
CGAAAAGTGCCACCTGACGTC
