>Addgene plasmid #66313 | GPR125-Tango | depositor partial sequence | sequence record 113240 | GPR125
ATGGAACCTCCTGGACGCCGCAGGGGCAGAGCTCAGCCACCCCTGCTCTTGCCCCTGAGCTTGCTCGCCC
TGCTTGCGCTCCTGGGCGGCGGGGGCGGAGGCGGAGCCGCCGCCCTGCCTGCAGGGTGCAAGCACGACGG
GCGGCCAAGGGGAGCAGGGAGGGCCGCCGGAGCGGCTGAGGGCAAAGTTGTGTGCTCAAGTCTTGAATTG
GCTCAGGTTCTGCCCCCTGACACACTGCCCAATCGAACCGTTACTCTCATCCTGTCAAACAATAAGATCT
CTGAGCTGAAAAATGGCTCTTTTTCCGGATTGAGCTTGTTGGAGAGGCTGGACCTTCGCAACAATCTCAT
TTCCAGTATCGACCCTGGTGCATTCTGGGGACTGTCTAGTCTGAAGAGATTGGATCTGACAAATAACCGC
ATTGGTTGTCTCAATGCTGATATCTTTCGGGGTCTCACCAATCTCGTGAGGTTGAACCTGTCTGGCAACC
TTTTCTCCTCCCTGTCCCAAGGCACATTTGACTATTTGGCCTCCCTCAGATCCCTGGAATTTCAGACGGA
ATACTTGTTGTGCGATTGTAATATCCTCTGGATGCACAGATGGGTGAAGGAAAAAAACATAACAGTCCGC
GACACACGCTGCGTGTACCCTAAGTCTCTGCAGGCTCAACCAGTCACTGGGGTGAAGCAGGAGCTTCTGA
CCTGCGATCCGCCACTTGAACTGCCAAGCTTCTACATGACCCCGAGCCACAGACAGGTGGTATTCGAGGG
CGACAGCTTGCCCTTCCAATGCATGGCTTCCTACATTGATCAGGATATGCAAGTGCTGTGGTATCAAGAT
GGCCGGATCGTCGAAACGGATGAATCACAGGGGATCTTCGTGGAAAAAAATATGATTCACAACTGCAGTC
TTATAGCCAGCGCTCTGACAATTTCCAACATCCAAGCCGGGTCAACCGGCAATTGGGGCTGCCACGTGCA
GACCAAGCGCGGAAATAACACACGGACTGTAGACATTGTAGTGTTGGAAAGCAGTGCACAGTATTGCCCA
CCTGAACGCGTCGTTAACAACAAGGGTGACTTCCGCTGGCCGCGGACCCTGGCTGGTATCACCGCTTACC
TCCAGTGTACGCGGAACACCCATGGTTCCGGAATCTATCCCGGCAACCCGCAGGACGAGAGGAAGGCGTG
GCGGCGGTGTGATCGCGGGGGCTTTTGGGCTGATGATGACTACTCTCGCTGCCAGTACGCTAATGATGTA
ACGAGAGTCCTTTATATGTTCAACCAGATGCCTCTCAACCTGACAAATGCCGTGGCCACCGCCAGGCAGC
TCCTGGCGTACACCGTGGAGGCTGCGAATTTTTCCGACAAAATGGACGTGATTTTCGTGGCTGAGATGAT
CGAGAAGTTCGGGAGGTTCACCAAGGAAGAGAAGTCCAAAGAGCTGGGGGACGTGATGGTGGATATCGCC
TCTAACATTATGCTCGCTGATGAAAGGGTCCTGTGGTTGGCCCAGCGAGAAGCAAAAGCGTGCAGCAGAA
TCGTCCAGTGCCTGCAGAGGATTGCCACATACCGACTCGCCGGTGGAGCGCATGTCTATTCCACATACTC
TCCTAATATAGCCCTGGAGGCGTATGTGATTAAGTCCACAGGATTTACAGGCATGACATGTACCGTATTC
CAGAAAGTGGCCGCCTCTGACAGAACAGGATTGAGCGACTATGGACGGCGGGACCCAGAGGGAAATCTGG
ACAAACAACTGTCTTTCAAGTGCAACGTTTCAAATACGTTTTCCTCCCTCGCCCTGAAAAATACCATTGT
TGAGGCGTCAATCCAGTTGCCACCCTCTTTGTTCTCCCCCAAGCAAAAGAGAGAACTGAGACCAACTGAC
GACTCCCTGTACAAACTGCAGCTGATTGCGTTTCGGAACGGTAAATTGTTTCCAGCTACCGGAAACTCCA
CAAATCTTGCCGACGACGGGAAGCGACGAACCGTGGTGACGCCCGTAATTTTGACCAAGATAGATGGAGT
TAACGTGGACACACACCACATTCCAGTGAATGTCACCCTTAGAAGGATCGCACACGGCGCCGATGCGGTC
GCTGCCCGCTGGGACTTTGATCTCTTGAACGGCCAAGGCGGCTGGAAATCCGATGGGTGCCATATCCTCT
ATAGCGACGAAAATATTACGACGATCCAATGCTACAGCTTGTCAAATTATGCCGTACTGATGGACCTCAC
CGGGAGCGAGCTCTACACTCAGGCTGCCTCCTTGCTTCACCCGGTCGTTTACACTACTGCAATCATTCTG
CTGCTGTGCCTTCTCGCTGTAATTGTCTCATACATCTATCACCATTCTCTCATTAGAATTAGCCTGAAGT
CATGGCATATGCTGGTAAATCTCTGTTTCCACATATTCCTGACTTGCGTCGTCTTTGTTGGGGGCATAAC
TCAGACCAGGAACGCTAGCATCTGCCAGGCCGTGGGGATTATTCTGCACTATAGCACACTGGCCACGGTA
CTGTGGGTGGGCGTGACGGCCAGAAACATATATAAACAGGTGACAAAGAAGGCCAAAAGGTGCCAGGACC
CTGATGAACCACCACCTCCACCCCGACCTATGCTCAGGTTCTACCTGATCGGTGGCGGGATCCCAATCAT
CGTCTGCGGAATCACAGCTGCAGCGAATATCAAGAACTATGGGAGCAGGCCAAACGCACCTTACTGTTGG
ATGGCCTGGGAACCTTCCTTGGGCGCCTTCTACGGGCCTGCTTCTTTCATTACTTTCGTCAATTGTATGT
ACTTTCTGAGCATATTCATTCAGCTGAAGCGACACCCGGAAAGGAAATATGAGCTCAAGGAGCCCACTGA
AGAACAGCAGCGCCTCGCAGCCAACGAGAATGGTGAGATCAACCATCAAGATAGCATGAGCCTGTCCCTG
ATCAGCACTTCAGCGTTGGAGAACGAACACACCTTCCACAGCCAGCTGCTCGGCGCGTCCCTGACACTGT
TGCTTTATGTGGCTCTCTGGATGTTCGGGGCGCTGGCTGTATCCTTGTACTATCCACTGGACCTCGTGTT
CTCATTCGTCTTCGGAGCAACGTCTCTCAGCTTTTCTGCCTTTTTTGTGGTACACCACTGCGTCAACAGA
GAAGACGTCAGACTGGCGTGGATCATGACGTGTTGCCCAGGGCGGTCCAGCTATAGTGTACAGGTGAATG
TGCAACCACCAAATTCAAATGGCACTAACGGTGAAGCACCAAAGTGTCCTAATTCATCAGCCGAAAGCAG
CTGTACTAACAAGTCAGCCTCCTCCTTTAAGAACTCTAGCCAGGGATGTAAGCTGACAAACCTGCAGGCA
GCCGCTGCCCAGTGTCATGCAAATAGTCTGCCTCTGAACAGTACCCCACAGTTGGACAATTCCCTGACTG
AACACTCAATGGATAATGACATCAAGATGCATGTGGCACCCCTGGAAGTTCAATTCAGGACAAATGTCCA
TAGTAGTCGACACCACAAAAATCGGAGTAAGGGCCATCGGGCGAGCAGGCTTACAGTTCTCCGAGAGTAC
GCCTACGACGTCCCCACATCTGTGGAGGGCTCAGTCCAGAATGGCTTGCCCAAAAGCAGGCTCGGAAATA
ACGAGGGCCACAGTCGAAGTCGGCGCGCCTACCTTGCTTATAGGGAGCGGCAGTATAACCCACCGCAGCA
GGATAGCTCCGACGCCTGTAGTACCCTGCCAAAAAGTTCACGCAACTTTGAAAAGCCTGTCAGCACGACT
AGCAAAAAGGACGCTCTGAGGAAGCCCGCAGTGGTGGAATTGGAAAATCAGCAGAAGAGCTACGGACTTA
ATCTCGCTATCCAGAATGGGCCTATAAAGTCCAATGGCCAGGAGGGCCCCCTCCTGGGAACAGATTCAAC
AGGCAATGTGCGAACGGGTCTGTGGAAACACGAGACAACTGTA
