>Addgene plasmid #66313 | GPR125-Tango | addgene partial sequence | sequence record 118334 | CMV-F 5'-CGCAAATGGGCGGTAGGCGTG-3'
CTCTCTGGCTAACTAGAGAACCCACTGCTTACTGGCTTATCGAAATTAATACGACTCACTATAGGGAGAC
CCAAGCTGGCTAGCGTTTAAACTTAAGCTTGGTACCGAGCTCGGATCCACTAGTCCAGTGTGGTGGAATT
CTGCAGATATCCAGCACAGTGGCGGCCGCGCCACCATGAAGACGATCATCGCCCTGAGCTACATCTTCTG
CCTGGTATTCGCCGACTACAAGGACGATGATGACGCCAGCATCGATATGGAACCTCCTGGACGCCGCAGG
GGCAGAGCTCAGCCACCCCTGCTCTTGCCCCTGAGCTTGCTCGCCCTGCTTGCGCTCCTGGGCGGCGGGG
GCGGAGGCGGAGCCGCCGCCCTGCCTGCAGGGTGCAAGCACGACGGGCGGCCAAGGGGAGCAGGGAGGGC
CGCCGGAGCGGCTGAGGGCAAAGTTGTGTGCTCAAGTCTTGAATTGGCTCAGGTTCTGCCCCCTGACACA
CTGCCCAATCGAACCGTTACTCTCATCCTGTCAAACAATAAGATCTCTGAGCTGAAAAATGGCTCTTTTT
CCGGATTGAGCTTGTTGGAGAGGCTGGACCTTCGCAACAATCTCATTTCCAGTATCGACCCTGGTGCATT
CTGGGGACTGTCTAGTCTGAAGAGATTGGATCTGACAAATAACCGCATTGGTTGTCTCAATGCTGATATC
TTTCGGGGTCTCACCAATCTCGTGAGGTTGAACCTGTCTGGCAACCTTTTCTCCTCCCTGTCCCAAGGCA
CATTTGACTATTTGGCCTCCCTCAGATCCCTGGAATTTCAGACGGAATACTTGTTGTGCGATTGTAATAT
CCTCTGGATGCACAGATGGGTGAAGGAAAAAAACATAACAGTCCGCGACACACGCTGCGTGTACCCTAAG
TCTCTGCAGGCTCAACCAGTCACTGGGGTGAAGCAGGAGCTTCTGACCTGCGATCCGCCACTTGAACTGC
CAAGCTTCTACATGACCCC
