>Addgene plasmid #66313 | GPR125-Tango | addgene partial sequence | sequence record 118335 | Tet-R 5'-GGCGAGTTTACGGGTTGTTA-3'
CTCTATGCGCTGTTAATCACTTTACTTTTATCTAATCTTAGCTGGAAGTACAGGTTCTCACCGGTCGATG
AAGTGTCCTTGGCCAGGGAGGAGCTGGCGGTGGTGCAGGACTCATCTTGGGGACCCAGGCTGGGTGGGGT
GCGTCCACCGGTATCGATTACAGTTGTCTCGTGTTTCCACAGACCCGTTCGCACATTGCCTGTTGAATCT
GTTCCCAGGAGGGGGCCCTCCTGGCCATTGGACTTTATAGGCCCATTCTGGATAGCGAGATTAAGTCCGT
AGCTCTTCTGCTGATTTTCCAATTCCACCACTGCGGGCTTCCTCAGAGCGTCCTTTTTGCTAGTCGTGCT
GACAGGCTTTTCAAAGTTGCGTGAACTTTTTGGCAGGGTACTACAGGCGTCGGAGCTATCCTGCTGCGGT
GGGTTATACTGCCGCTCCCTATAAGCAAGGTAGGCGCGCCGACTTCGACTGTGGCCCTCGTTATTTCCGA
GCCTGCTTTTGGGCAAGCCATTCTGGACTGAGCCCTCCACAGATGTGGGGACGTCGTAGGCGTACTCTCG
GAGAACTGTAAGCCTGCTCGCCCGATGGCCCTTACTCCGATTTTTGTGGTGTCGACTACTATGGACATTT
GTCCTGAATTGAACTTCCAGGGGTGCCACATGCATCTTGATGTCATTATCCATTGAGTGTTCAGTCAGGG
AATTGTCCAACTGTGGGGTACTGTTCAGAGGCAGACTATTTGCATGACACTGGGCAGCGGCTGCCTGCAG
GTTTGTCAGCTTACATCCCTGGCTAGAGTTCTTAAAGGAGGAGGCTGACTTGTTAGTACAGCTGCTTTCG
GCTGATGAATTAGGACACTTTGGTGCTTCACCGTTAGTGCCATTTGAATTTGGTGGTTGCACATTCACCT
GTACACTATAGCTGGACCGCCCTGGGCAACACGTCATGATCCACGCCAGTCTGACGTCTTCTCTGTTGAC
GCAGTGGTGTACCACAAAAAAGGCAGAAAAGCTGA
