[The description below was written by a language model from this plasmid's Addgene catalogue record.]
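Description:
GPR125-Tango is a mammalian expression plasmid from the PRESTO-Tango collection, built on an "empty Tango" backbone that derives from pcDNA3.1(+). It is propagated as a high-copy plasmid in E. coli under ampicillin selection, and it carries a neomycin resistance marker so that transfected mammalian cells can be selected with G418. The insert is the human adhesion-class receptor GPR125 (gene symbol ADGRA3, also known as PGR21 or TEM5L), about 4 kb, placed under the CMV promoter for strong constitutive expression. A FLAG epitope supplied by the backbone sits at the receptor's N terminus, which allows detection of the expressed protein.

The construct is designed for the Tango assay, in which GPCR activation is read out as transcription following arrestin translocation. The depositor notes place a tTA (tetracycline transactivator) sequence downstream of the receptor, consistent with the general Tango scheme in which arrestin recruitment to the activated receptor leads to release of tTA and activation of a reporter gene. The record does not itself list the linker, protease cleavage site or other modules of the fusion, and no feature table is provided. The receptor was cloned by restriction enzymes with NotI at the 5′ end. The 3′ site is nominally XhoI, but the depositor cautions that most vectors in this series carry XbaI downstream of tTA instead, so the site should be verified by sequencing. The plasmid was produced under the Illuminating the Druggable Genome programme as a tool for parallel, G protein-independent screening of ligands against understudied GPCRs such as this orphan receptor.
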