Addgene plasmid #66313: GPR125-Tango
Purpose: Expression of G protein-coupled receptors for PRESTO-Tango: parallel receptorome expression and screening via transcriptional output, with transcriptional activation following arrestin translocation
Depositing lab: Bryan Roth. Publication: PRESTO-Tango as an open-source resource for interrogation of the druggable human GPCRome. Kroeze WK, Sassano MF, Huang XP, Lansu K, McCorvy JD, Giguere PM, Sciaky N, Roth BL. Nat Struct Mol Biol. 2015 May;22(5):362-9. doi: 10.1038/nsmb.3014. Epub 2015 Apr 20. PubMed 25895059.
Backbone
  Vector backbone: empty Tango
  Backbone size w/o insert (bp): 6632
  Vector type: Mammalian Expression
  Selectable markers: Neomycin (select with G418)
Growth in bacteria
  Bacterial resistance: Ampicillin, 100 μg/mL
  Growth temperature: 37°C
  Growth strain: DH5alpha
  Copy number: High Copy
Gene/Insert
  Gene/Insert name: GPR125
  Species: H. sapiens (human)
  Insert size (bp): 3963
  Entrez Gene: ADGRA3 (a.k.a. GPR125, PGR21, TEM5L)
  Promoter: CMV
  Tag / fusion protein: FLAG (N terminal on backbone)
  Cloning method: Restriction Enzyme; 5′ cloning site NotI (not destroyed); 3′ cloning site XhoI (unknown if destroyed)
  Sequencing primers: 5′ CMV-F; 3′ Tet-R
Terms and licenses: Academic/Nonprofit Terms; Industry Terms: Not Available to Industry
Depositor comments: Please note: Most of the PRESTO-Tango vectors do not contain the XhoI cut site downstream of the tTA sequence and instead carry an XbaI site. If you need to perform an XhoI digest we recommend sequencing with a forward primer at the C-terminus of tTA to determine which of the two sites is present. Suggested primer: 5-gagctccacttagacggcgagg-3. Original backbone was pcDNA3.1(+). These plasmids were generated as part of the Illuminating the Druggable Genome (IDG) program sponsored by the NIH Common Fund. The goal of this program is to identify, gather, and distribute information and resources for proteins that currently are not well-studied yet belong to commonly drug-targeted protein families: protein kinases, non-olfactory G-protein coupled receptors (GPCRs), and ion channels. The IDG program is designed to develop fundamental research tools for understudied proteins, elucidate their function, and disseminate the IDG-related resources and data to the greater scientific community.
How to cite: GPR125-Tango was a gift from Bryan Roth (Addgene plasmid # 66313 ; http://n2t.net/addgene:66313 ; RRID:Addgene_66313)
